>Addgene plasmid #111216 | 4xNFkB Luc | addgene full sequence | sequence record 213082 | Addgene NGS Result
ACGTCAGGTGGCACTTTTCGGGGAAATGTGCGCGGAACCCCTATTTGTTTATTTTTCTAAATACATTCAA
ATATGTATCCGCTCATGAGACAATAACCCTGATAAATGCTTCAATAATATTGAAAAAGGAAGAGTATGAG
TATTCAACATTTCCGTGTCGCCCTTATTCCCTTTTTTGCGGCATTTTGCCTTCCTGTTTTTGCTCACCCA
GAAACGCTGGTGAAAGTAAAAGATGCTGAAGATCAGTTGGGTGCACGAGTGGGTTACATCGAACTGGATC
TCAACAGCGGTAAGATCCTTGAGAGTTTTCGCCCCGAAGAACGTTTTCCAATGATGAGCACTTTTAAAGT
TCTGCTATGTGGCGCGGTATTATCCCGTATTGACGCCGGGCAAGAGCAACTCGGTCGCCGCATACACTAT
TCTCAGAATGACTTGGTTGAGTACTCACCAGTCACAGAAAAGCATCTTACGGATGGCATGACAGTAAGAG
AATTATGCAGTGCTGCCATAACCATGAGTGATAACACTGCGGCCAACTTACTTCTGACAACGATCGGAGG
ACCGAAGGAGCTAACCGCTTTTTTGCACAACATGGGGGATCATGTAACTCGCCTTGATCGTTGGGAACCG
GAGCTGAATGAAGCCATACCAAACGACGAGCGTGACACCACGATGCCTGTAGCAATGGCAACAACGTTGC
GCAAACTATTAACTGGCGAACTACTTACTCTAGCTTCCCGGCAACAATTAATAGACTGGATGGAGGCGGA
TAAAGTTGCAGGACCACTTCTGCGCTCGGCCCTTCCGGCTGGCTGGTTTATTGCTGATAAATCTGGAGCC
GGTGAGCGTGGGTCTCGCGGTATCATTGCAGCACTGGGGCCAGATGGTAAGCCCTCCCGTATCGTAGTTA
TCTACACGACGGGGAGTCAGGCAACTATGGATGAACGAAATAGACAGATCGCTGAGATAGGTGCCTCACT
GATTAAGCATTGGTAACTGTCAGACCAAGTTTACTCATATATACTTTAGATTGATTTAAAACTTCATTTT
TAATTTAAAAGGATCTAGGTGAAGATCCTTTTTGATAATCTCATGACCAAAATCCCTTAACGTGAGTTTT
CGTTCCACTGAGCGTCAGACCCCGTAGAAAAGATCAAAGGATCTTCTTGAGATCCTTTTTTTCTGCGCGT
AATCTGCTGCTTGCAAACAAAAAAACCACCGCTACCAGCGGTGGTTTGTTTGCCGGATCAAGAGCTACCA
ACTCTTTTTCCGAAGGTAACTGGCTTCAGCAGAGCGCAGATACCAAATACTGTTCTTCTAGTGTAGCCGT
AGTTAGGCCACCACTTCAAGAACTCTGTAGCACCGCCTACATACCTCGCTCTGCTAATCCTGTTACCAGT
GGCTGCTGCCAGTGGCGATAAGTCGTGTCTTACCGGGTTGGACTCAAGACGATAGTTACCGGATAAGGCG
CAGCGGTCGGGCTGAACGGGGGGTTCGTGCACACAGCCCAGCTTGGAGCGAACGACCTACACCGAACTGA
GATACCTACAGCGTGAGCTATGAGAAAGCGCCACGCTTCCCGAAGGGAGAAAGGCGGACAGGTATCCGGT
AAGCGGCAGGGTCGGAACAGGAGAGCGCACGAGGGAGCTTCCAGGGGGAAACGCCTGGTATCTTTATAGT
CCTGTCGGGTTTCGCCACCTCTGACTTGAGCGTCGATTTTTGTGATGCTCGTCAGGGGGGCGGAGCCTAT
GGAAAAACGCCAGCAACGCGGCCTTTTTACGGTTCCTGGCCTTTTGCTGGCCTTTTGCTCACATGTTCTT
TCCTGCGTTATCCCCTGATTCTGTGGATAACCGTATTACCGCCTTTGAGTGAGCTGATACCGCTCGCCGC
AGCCGAACGACCGAGCGCAGCGAGTCAGTGAGCGAGGAAGCGGAAGAGCGCCTGATGCGGTATTTTCTCC
TTACGCATCTGTGCGGTATTTCACACCGCATATGGTGCACTCTCAGTACAATCTGCTCTGATGCCGCATA
GTTAAGCCAGTATACACTCCGCTATCGCTACGTGACTGGGTCATGGCTGCGCCCCGACACCCGCCAACAC
CCGCTGACGCGCCCTGACGGGCTTGTCTGCTCCCGGCATCCGCTTACAGACAAGCTGTGACCGTCTCCGG
GAGCTGCATGTGTCAGAGGTTTTCACCGTCATCACCGAAACGCGCGAGGCAGGATCAGCCATATCACATT
TGTAGAGGTTTTACTTGCTTTAAAAAACCTCCCACACCTCCCCCTGAACCTGAAACATAAAATGAATGCA
ATTGTTGTTAACTTGTTTATTGCAGCTTATAATGGTTACAAATAAAGCAATAGCATCACAAATTTCACAA
ATAAAGCATTTTTTTCACTGCATTCTAGTTGTGGTTTGTCCAAACTCATCAATGTATCTTATCATGTCTG
GGCCCTGGGACTTTCCTCTGCTGAGAAACTTTCTGCTGGGACTTTCCTCTGTCTCCGCCCTGGGACTTTC
CTCTGCTGAGAAACTTTCTGCTGGGACTTTCCTCTGTCTCCGCGGAGACTCTAGAGGGTATATAATGGAA
GCTCGAATTCCAGCTTGGCATTCCGGTACTGTTGGTAAAATGGAAGACGCCAAAAACATAAAGAAAGGCC
CGGCGCCATTCTATCCTCTAGAGGATGGAACCGCTGGAGAGCAACTGCATAAGGCTATGAAGAGATACGC
CCTGGTTCCTGGAACAATTGCTTTTACAGATGCACATATCGAGGTGAACATCACGTACGCGGAATACTTC
GAAATGTCCGTTCGGTTGGCAGAAGCTATGAAACGATATGGGCTGAATACAAATCACAGAATCGTCGTAT
GCAGTGAAAACTCTCTTCAATTCTTTATGCCGGTGTTGGGCGCGTTATTTATCGGAGTTGCAGTTGCGCC
CGCGAACGACATTTATAATGAACGTGAATTGCTCAACAGTATGAACATTTCGCAGCCTACCGTAGTGTTT
GTTTCCAAAAAGGGGTTGCAAAAAATTTTGAACGTGCAAAAAAAATTACCAATAATCCAGAAAATTATTA
TCATGGATTCTAAAACGGATTACCAGGGATTTCAGTCGATGTACACGTTCGTCACATCTCATCTACCTCC
CGGTTTTAATGAATACGATTTTGTACCAGAGTCCTTTGATCGTGACAAAACAATTGCACTGATAATGAAT
TCCTCTGGATCTACTGGGTTACCTAAGGGTGTGGCCCTTCCGCATAGAACTGCCTGCGTCAGATTCTCGC
ATGCCAGAGATCCTATTTTTGGCAATCAAATCATTCCGGATACTGCGATTTTAAGTGTTGTTCCATTCCA
TCACGGTTTTGGAATGTTTACTACACTCGGATATTTGATATGTGGATTTCGAGTCGTCTTAATGTATAGA
TTTGAAGAAGAGCTGTTTTTACGATCCCTTCAGGATTACAAAATTCAAAGTGCGTTGCTAGTACCAACCC
TATTTTCATTCTTCGCCAAAAGCACTCTGATTGACAAATACGATTTATCTAATTTACACGAAATTGCTTC
TGGGGGCGCACCTCTTTCGAAAGAAGTCGGGGAAGCGGTTGCAAAACGCTTCCATCTTCCAGGGATACGA
CAAGGATATGGGCTCACTGAGACTACATCAGCTATTCTGATTACACCCGAGGGGGATGATAAACCGGGCG
CGGTCGGTAAAGTTGTTCCATTTTTTGAAGCGAAGGTTGTGGATCTGGATACCGGGAAAACGCTGGGCGT
TAATCAGAGAGGCGAATTATGTGTCAGAGGACCTATGATTATGTCCGGTTATGTAAACAATCCGGAAGCG
ACCAACGCCTTGATTGACAAGGATGGATGGCTACATTCTGGAGACATAGCTTACTGGGACGAAGACGAAC
ACTTCTTCATAGTTGACCGCTTGAAGTCTTTAATTAAATACAAAGGATATCAGGTGGCCCCCGCTGAATT
GGAATCGATATTGTTACAACACCCCAACATCTTCGACGCGGGCGTGGCAGGTCTTCCCGACGATGACGCC
GGTGAACTTCCCGCCGCCGTTGTTGTTTTGGAGCACGGAAAGACGATGACGGAAAAAGAGATCGTGGATT
ACGTCGCCAGTCAAGTAACAACCGCGAAAAAGTTGCGCGGAGGAGTTGTGTTTGTGGACGAAGTACCGAA
AGGTCTTACCGGAAAACTCGACGCAAGAAAAATCAGAGAGATCCTCATAAAGGCCAAGAAGGGCGGAAAG
TCCAAATTGTAAAATGTAACTGTATTCAGCGATGACGAAATTCTTAGCTATTGTAATACTCTAGAGGATC
TTTGTGAAGGAACCTTACTTCTGTGGTGTGACATAATTGGACAAACTACCTACAGAGATTTAAAGCTCTA
AGGTAAATATAAAATTTTTAAGTGTATAATGTGTTAAACTACTGATTCTAATTGTTTGTGTATTTTAGAT
TCCAACCTATGGAACTGATGAATGGGAGCAGTGGTGGAATGCCTTTAATGAGGAAAACCTGTTTTGCTCA
GAAGAAATGCCATCTAGTGATGATGAGGCTACTGCTGACTCTCAACATTCTACTCCTCCAAAAAAGAAGA
GAAAGGTAGAAGACCCCAAGGACTTTCCTTCAGAATTGCTAAGTTTTTTGAGTCATGCTGTGTTTAGTAA
TAGAACTCTTGCTTGCTTTGCTATTTACACCACAAAGGAAAAAGCTGCACTGCTATACAAGAAAATTATG
GAAAAATATTCTGTAACCTTTATAAGTAGGCATAACAGTTATAATCATAACATACTGTTTTTTCTTACTC
CACACAGGCATAGAGTGTCTGCTATTAATAACTATGCTCAAAAATTGTGTACCTTTAGCTTTTTAATTTG
TAAAGGGGTTAATAAGGAATATTTGATGTATAGTGCCTTGACTAGAGATCATAATCAGCCATACCACATT
TGTAGAGGTTTTACTTGCTTTAAAAAACCTCCCACACCTCCCCCTGAACCTGAAACATAAAATGAATGCA
ATTGTTGTTGTTAACTTGTTTATTGCAGCTTATAATGGTTACAAATAAAGCAATAGCATCACAAATTTCA
CAAATAAAGCATTTTTTTCACTGCATTCTAGTTGTGGTTTGTCCAAACTCATCAATGTATCTTATCATGT
CTGGATCCCCAGGAAGCTCCTCTGTGTCCTCATAAACCCTAACCTCCTCTACTTGAGAGGACATTCCAAT
CATAGGCTGCCCATCCACCCTCTGTGTCCTCCTGTTAATTAGGTCACTTAACAAAAAGGAAATTGGGTAG
GGGTTTTTCACAGACCGCTTTCTAAGGGTAATTTTAAAATATCTGGGAAGTCCCTTCCACTGCTGTGTTC
CAGAAGTGTTGGTAAACAGCCCACAAATGTCAACAGCAGAAACATACAAGCTGTCAGCTTTGCACAAGGG
CCTCGTGATACGCCTATTTTTATAGGTTAATGTCATGATAATAATGGTTTCTTA
Features (pLannotate 1.2.2; 15 found; start..end, strand, type, name):
     31..135     +  promoter       AmpR promoter: bla
    136..996     +  CDS            AmpR: β-lactamase; bla; confers resistance to ampicillin, carbenicillin, and related antibiotics
   1167..1755    +  rep_origin     ori: high-copy-number ColE1/pMB1/pBR322/pUC origin of replication
   1941..2081    -  misc_feature   bom: basis of mobility region from pBR322
   2183..2222    -  CDS            rop (fragment): Rop protein, which maintains plasmids at low copy number; rop
   2224..2300    +  CDS            large T antigen (fragment): large T antigen from SV40 (simian virus 40)
   2320..2441    +  polyA_signal   SV40 poly(A) signal: SV40 polyadenylation signal
   2572..2603    +  promoter       minP: minimal TATA-box promoter with low basal activity
   2630..4279    +  CDS            LUCI_PHOPY: Experimental evidence at protein level: Swiss-Prot protein existence level 1. Produces green light with a wavelength of 562 nm. From Photinus pyralis (Common eastern firefly) (Lampyris pyralis).
   4337..4411    +  CDS            small t antigen (fragment): SV40 (simian virus 40) small t antigen
   4413..4478    +  intron         small t intron: SV40 (simian virus 40) small t antigen intron
   4608..4628    +  CDS            SV40 NLS: nuclear localization signal of SV40 (simian virus 40) large T antigen
   4947..5030    +  CDS            large T antigen (fragment): large T antigen from SV40 (simian virus 40)
   5053..5187    +  polyA_signal   SV40 poly(A) signal: SV40 polyadenylation signal
   5140..5460    -  CDS            VP1_POVLY (fragment): Experimental evidence at protein level: Swiss-Prot protein existence level 1. Forms an icosahedral capsid with a T=7 symmetry and a 40 nm diameter. The capsid is composed of 72 pentamers linked to each other by disulfide bonds and associated with VP2 or VP3 proteins. Interacts with a N-linked glycoprotein containing sialic acids on the cell surface to provide virion attachment to target cell. Once attached, the virion is internalized by endocytosis and traffics to the endoplasmic reticulum. Inside the endoplasmic reticulum, the protein folding machinery isomerizes VP1 interpentamer disulfide b
