[The description below was written by a language model from this plasmid's Addgene catalogue record and pLannotate feature annotations shown in this document.]
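Description:
4xNFkB Luc is a 5,514 nt mammalian reporter plasmid carrying firefly (Photinus pyralis) luciferase as its readout gene. The backbone is recorded as unknown. The annotated features point to a pBR322/pUC-type bacterial scaffold: a high-copy ColE1/pMB1 origin, the bla promoter and β-lactamase gene for ampicillin selection, the pBR322 bom region, and a short remnant of rop. The table lists no mammalian selection marker or eukaryotic origin of replication, which suggests use by transient transfection.

The reporter unit consists of a minimal TATA-box promoter (minP) with low basal activity, placed just upstream of the luciferase coding sequence. The plasmid name implies four NF-κB binding sites driving this promoter, but no such elements appear in the feature table, so their number, sequence and position cannot be confirmed from the record. They would be expected in the unannotated stretch just before minP. An SV40 poly(A) signal lies upstream of the promoter, an arrangement commonly used to terminate read-through transcription from the backbone and keep background low. Downstream of luciferase are the SV40 small t antigen intron and a second SV40 poly(A) signal, which provide splicing and 3′ end processing of the reporter transcript. The annotated small t, large T, NLS and VP1 fragments are most plausibly incidental matches within these SV40-derived segments rather than expressed products.

The stated purpose is simply "reporter gene". The design fits measurement of NF-κB-dependent transcriptional activity, in which pathway activation would raise luciferase output above the low basal level of the minimal promoter.
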