Addgene plasmid #111216: 4xNFkB Luc
Purpose: reporter gene
Depositing lab: Johannes A. Schmid.
Backbone
  Vector backbone: Unknown
  Vector type: Mammalian Expression
Growth in bacteria
  Bacterial resistance: Ampicillin, 100 μg/mL
  Growth temperature: 37°C
  Growth strain: DH5alpha
  Copy number: High Copy
Gene/Insert
  Gene/Insert name: firefly Luciferase
  Cloning method: Restriction Enzyme; 5′ cloning site Unknown (unknown if destroyed)
Terms and licenses: Academic/Nonprofit Terms; Industry Terms: Not Available to Industry
How to cite: 4xNFkB Luc was a gift from Johannes A. Schmid (Addgene plasmid # 111216 ; http://n2t.net/addgene:111216 ; RRID:Addgene_111216)
