>Addgene plasmid #111216 | 4xNFkB Luc | addgene partial sequence | sequence record 221151 | LucNRev 5'-CCTTATGCAGTTGCTCTCC-3'
TGGCGCCGGGCCTTTCTTTATGTTTTTGGCGTCTTCCATTTTACCAACAGTACCGGAATGCCAAGCTGGA
ATTCGAGCTTCCATTATATACCCTCTAGAGTCTCCGCGGAGACAGAGGAAAGTCCCAGCAGAAAGTTTCT
CAGCAGAGGAAAGTCCCAGGGCGGAGACAGAGGAAAGTCCCAGCAGAAAGTTTCTCAGCAGAGGAAAGTC
CCAGGGCCCAGACATGATAAGATACATTGATGAGTTTGGACAAACCACAACTAGAATGCAGTGAAAAAAA
TGCTTTATTTGTGAAATTTGTGATGCTATTGCTTTATTTGTAACCATTATAAGCTGCAATAAACAAGTTA
ACAACAATTGCATTCATTTTATGTTTCAGGTTCAGGGGGAGGTGTGGGAGGTTTTTTAAAGCAAGTAAAA
CCTCTACAAATGTGATATGGCTGATCCTGCCTCGCGCGTTTCGGTGATGACGGTGAAAACCTCTGACACA
TGCAGCTCCCGGAGACGGTCACAGCTTGTCTGTAAGCGGATGCCGGGAGCAGACAAGCCCGTCAGGGCGC
GTCAGCGGGTGTTGGCGGGTGTCGGGGCGCAGCCATGACCCAGTCACGTAGCGATAGCGGAGTGTATACT
GGCTTAACTATGCGGCATCAGAGCAGATTGTACTGAGAGTGCACCATATGCGGTGTGAAATACCGCACAG
ATGCGTAAGGAGAAAATACCGCATCAGGCGCTCTTCCGCTTCCTCGCTCACTGACTCGCTGCGCTCGGTC
GTTCGGCTGCGGCGAGCGGTATCAGCTCACTCAAAGGCGGTAATACGGTTATCCACAGAATCAGGGGATA
ACGCAGGAAAGAACATGTGAGCAAAAGGCCAGCAAAAGGCCAGGAACCGTAAAAAGGCCGCGTTGCTGGC
GTTTTTCCATAGGCTCCGCCCCCCTGACGAGCATCACAAAAATCGACGCTCAAGTCA
